Addgene plasmid #71725: pcDNA-HSF1Δ∼PRD
Purpose: plasmid expressing mic-his tag phosphorylation-deficient hHSF1
Depositing lab: Lea Sistonen. Depositing organization: Abo Akademi University. Publication: Uncoupling Stress-Inducible Phosphorylation of Heat Shock Factor 1 from Its Activation. Budzynski MA, Puustinen MC, Joutsen J, Sistonen L. Mol Cell Biol. 2015 Jul;35(14):2530-40. doi: 10.1128/MCB.00816-14. Epub 2015 May 11. PubMed 25963659.
Backbone
  Vector backbone: pcDNA 3.1/Myc-His (-) A
  Backbone size w/o insert (bp): 5400
  Total vector size (bp): 7100
  Vector type: Mammalian Expression
  Selectable markers: Neomycin (select with G418)
Growth in bacteria
  Bacterial resistance: Ampicillin, 100 μg/mL
  Growth temperature: 37°C
  Growth strain: DH5alpha
  Copy number: High Copy
Gene/Insert
  Gene/Insert name: phosphorylation-deficient HSF1 (alt name: HSF1Δ∼PRD)
  Species: H. sapiens (human)
  Insert size (bp): 1500
  Mutation: 15 phosphorylation sites in RD mutated to Alanine
  Entrez Gene: HSF1 (a.k.a. HSTF1)
  Tag / fusion protein: mac 6xHIS (C terminal on insert)
Terms and licenses: Academic/Nonprofit Terms; Industry Terms: Not Available to Industry
How to cite: pcDNA-HSF1Δ∼PRD was a gift from Lea Sistonen (Addgene plasmid # 71725 ; http://n2t.net/addgene:71725 ; RRID:Addgene_71725)
