[The description below was written by a language model from this plasmid's Addgene catalogue record and pLannotate feature annotations shown in this document.]
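Description:
pcDNA-HSF1Δ∼PRD is a mammalian expression plasmid built on the pcDNA 3.1/Myc-His (-) A backbone, about 7.1 kb in total, that expresses a phosphorylation-deficient form of human heat shock factor 1 (HSF1). It is maintained in E. coli through a high-copy ColE1/pUC-type origin and an ampicillin resistance gene (β-lactamase with its own promoter). An f1 origin is also present. For selection in mammalian cells, an SV40 enhancer/early promoter drives the neomycin phosphotransferase gene, followed by an SV40 polyadenylation signal, so stable transfectants can be selected with G418.

The roughly 1.5 kb HSF1 insert sits downstream of the human cytomegalovirus immediate-early enhancer and promoter and is terminated by the bovine growth hormone polyadenylation signal. A T7 promoter between the CMV promoter and the coding sequence allows in vitro transcription. According to the record, 15 phosphorylation sites in the regulatory domain have been mutated to alanine. The protein carries a C-terminal tag, which the catalogue entry spells inconsistently but which matches the backbone's Myc-6xHis. The automated annotation picks up only the His stretch, labelled as a fragment of a composite tag. The annotation also splits the open reading frame into a match to the Xenopus HSF homologue and a match to the human HSF1 C-terminal activation domain. This reflects sequence similarity rather than a chimeric insert, since the catalogue gives the species as human. Short hits such as a truncated HIV-1 LTR fragment, a ble fragment and a lacI fragment are most likely backbone remnants or annotation artefacts.

The associated publication title indicates the construct was used to separate stress-inducible phosphorylation of HSF1 from its activation.
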