Features (pLannotate 1.2.2; 22 found; start..end, strand, type, name):
     28..80      -  misc_feature   bom (fragment): basis of mobility region from pBR322
    235..614     +  enhancer       CMV enhancer: human cytomegalovirus immediate early enhancer
    615..818     +  promoter       CMV promoter: human cytomegalovirus (CMV) immediate early promoter
    814..847     +  LTR            5' LTR (truncated) (fragment): truncated 5' long terminal repeat (LTR) from HIV-1
    863..881     +  promoter       T7 promoter: promoter for bacteriophage T7 RNA polymerase
    984..2279    +  CDS            hsf1: HSF_XENLA - Also known as hsf. Experimental evidence at transcript level: Swiss-Prot protein existence level 2. DNA-binding protein that specifically binds heat shock promoter elements (HSE) and activates transcription. From Xenopus laevis (African clawed frog).
   2178..2549    +  CDS            HSF1: C-terminal activation domain from the human heat shock transcription factor HSF1
   2607..2624    +  CDS            capTEV™ (fragment): composite tag for in vivo biotinylation, TEV protease cleavage, and 6xHis tagging
   2674..2898    +  polyA_signal   bGH poly(A) signal: bovine growth hormone polyadenylation signal
   2902..2923    +  promoter       SV40 promoter (fragment): SV40 enhancer and early promoter
   2944..3372    +  rep_origin     f1 ori (sequence partly withheld): f1 bacteriophage origin of replication; arrow indicates direction of (+) strand synthesis
   3386..3715    +  promoter       SV40 promoter: SV40 enhancer and early promoter
   3782..4573    +  CDS            neo: KKA2_KLEPN - Also known as kan, nptII. Experimental evidence at protein level: Swiss-Prot protein existence level 1. Resistance to kanamycin, neomycin, paromomycin, ribostamycin, butirosin and gentamicin B. From Klebsiella pneumoniae.
   4597..4755    +  CDS            ble (fragment): BLE_KLEPN - Experimental evidence at protein level: Swiss-Prot protein existence level 1. Binding protein with a strong affinity to the bleomycin family of antibiotics. Binds to CL990; an antimitotic-antibiotic compound. From Klebsiella pneumoniae.
   4750..4871    +  polyA_signal   SV40 poly(A) signal: SV40 polyadenylation signal
   4944..4960    -  protein_bind   lac operator: The lac repressor binds to the lac operator to inhibit transcription in E. coli. This inhibition can be relieved by adding lactose or isopropyl-β-D-thiogalactopyranoside (IPTG). lac repressor encoded by lacI
   4968..4998    -  promoter       lac promoter: promoter for the E. coli lac operon
   5013..5034    -  protein_bind   CAP binding site: CAP binding activates transcription in the presence of cAMP. E. coli catabolite activator protein
   5047..5139    -  CDS            lacI (fragment): lac repressor; lacI; The lac repressor binds to the lac operator to inhibit transcription in E. coli. This inhibition can be relieved by adding lactose or isopropyl-β-D-thiogalactopyranoside (IPTG).
   5322..5910    -  rep_origin     ori: high-copy-number ColE1/pMB1/pBR322/pUC origin of replication
   6081..6941    -  CDS            AmpR: β-lactamase; bla; confers resistance to ampicillin, carbenicillin, and related antibiotics
   6942..7046    -  promoter       AmpR promoter: bla
>Addgene plasmid #71725 | pcDNA-HSF1Δ∼PRD | addgene full sequence | sequence record 141362 | Addgene assembled full plasmid sequence
GACGGATCGGGAGATCTCCCGATCCCCTATGGTGCACTCTCAGTACAATCTGCTCTGATGCCGCATAGTT
AAGCCAGTATCTGCTCCCTGCTTGTGTGTTGGAGGTCGCTGAGTAGTGCGCGAGCAAAATTTAAGCTACA
ACAAGGCAAGGCTTGACCGACAATTGCATGAAGAATCTGCTTAGGGTTAGGCGTTTTGCGCTGCTTCGCG
ATGTACGGGCCAGATATACGCGTTGACATTGATTATTGACTAGTTATTAATAGTAATCAATTACGGGGTC
ATTAGTTCATAGCCCATATATGGAGTTCCGCGTTACATAACTTACGGTAAATGGCCCGCCTGGCTGACCG
CCCAACGACCCCCGCCCATTGACGTCAATAATGACGTATGTTCCCATAGTAACGCCAATAGGGACTTTCC
ATTGACGTCAATGGGTGGAGTATTTACGGTAAACTGCCCACTTGGCAGTACATCAAGTGTATCATATGCC
AAGTACGCCCCCTATTGACGTCAATGACGGTAAATGGCCCGCCTGGCATTATGCCCAGTACATGACCTTA
TGGGACTTTCCTACTTGGCAGTACATCTACGTATTAGTCATCGCTATTACCATGGTGATGCGGTTTTGGC
AGTACATCAATGGGCGTGGATAGCGGTTTGACTCACGGGGATTTCCAAGTCTCCACCCCATTGACGTCAA
TGGGAGTTTGTTTTGGCACCAAAATCAACGGGACTTTCCAAAATGTCGTAACAACTCCGCCCCATTGACG
CAAATGGGCGGTAGGCGTGTACGGTGGGAGGTCTATATAAGCAGAGCTCTCTGGCTAACTAGAGAACCCA
CTGCTTACTGGCTTATCGAAATTAATACGACTCACTATAGGGAGACCCAAGCTGGCTAGCGTTTAAACGG
GCCCTCTAGACTCGAGCGGCCGCCACTGTGCTGGATATCTGCAGAATTCGAGATGGATCTGCCCGTGGGC
CCCGGCGCGGCGGGGCCCAGCAACGTCCCGGCCTTCCTGACCAAGCTGTGGACCCTCGTGAGCGACCCGG
ACACCGACGCGCTCATCTGCTGGAGCCCGAGCGGGAACAGCTTCCACGTGTTCGACCAGGGCCAGTTTGC
CAAGGAGGTGCTGCCCAAGTACTTCAAGCACAACAACATGGCCAGCTTCGTGCGGCAGCTCAACATGTAT
GGCTTCCGGAAAGTGGTCCACATCGAGCAGGGCGGCCTGGTCAAGCCAGAGAGAGACGACACGGAGTTCC
AGCACCCATGCTTCCTGCGTGGCCAGGAGCAGCTCCTTGAGAACATCAAGAGGAAAGTGACCAGTGTGTC
CACCCTGAAGAGTGAAGACATAAAGATCCGCCAGGACAGCGTCACCAAGCTGCTGACGGACGTGCAGCTG
ATGAAGGGGAAGCAGGAGTGCATGGACTCCAAGCTCCTGGCCATGAAGCATGAGAATGAGGCTCTGTGGC
GGGAGGTGGCCAGCCTTCGGCAGAAGCATGCCCAGCAACAGAAAGTCGTCAACAAGCTCATTCAGTTCCT
GATCTCACTGGTGCAGTCAAACCGGATCCTGGGGGTGAAGAGAAAGATCCCCCTGATGCTGAACGACAGT
GGCTCAGCACATTCCATGCCCAAGTATAGCCGGCAGTTCGCCCTGGAGCACGTCCACGGCTCGGGCCCCT
ACTCGGCCCCCTCCCCAGCCTACAGCAGCTCCAGCCTCTACGCCCCTGATGCTGTGGCCAGCTCTGGACC
CATCATCTCCGACATCACCGAGCTGGCTCCTGCCAGCCCCATGGCCTCCCCCGGCGGGAGCATAGACGAG
AGGCCCCTATCCAGCGCCCCCCTGGTGCGTGTCAAGGAGGAGCCCCCCGCCCCGCCTCAGGCCCCCCGGG
TAGAGGAGGCGGCTCCCGGGCGCCCAGCTGCCGTGGACGCCCTCTTGGCCCCGACCGCCCTCATTGACTC
CATCCTGCGGGAGGCTGAACCTGCCCCCGCCGCCGTCACAGCCCTCACGGACGCCAGGGGCCACACGGAC
ACCGAGGGCCGGCCTCCCGCACCCCCGCCCGCCGCCGCCCCTGAAAAGTGCCTCAGCGTAGCCTGCCTGG
ACAAGAATGAGCTCAGTGACCACTTGGATGCTATGGACTCCAACCTGGATAACCTGCAGACCATGCTGAG
CAGCCACGGCTTCAGCGTGGACACCAGTGCCCTGCTGGACCTGTTCAGCCCCTCGGTGACCGTGCCCGAC
ATGAGCCTGCCTGACCTTGACAGCAGCCTGGCCAGTATCCAAGAGCTCCTGTCTCCCCAGGAGCCCCCCA
GGCCTCCCGAGGCAGAGAACAGCAGCCCGGATTCAGGGAAGCAGCTGGTGCACTACACAGCGCAGCCGCT
GTTCCTGCTGGACCCCGGCTCCGTGGACACCGGGAGCAACGACCTGCCGGTGCTGTTTGAGCTGGGAGAG
GGCTCCTACTTCTCCGAAGGGGACGGCTTCGCCGAGGACCCCACCATCTCCCTGCTGACAGGCTCGGAGC
CTCCCAAAGCCAAGGACCCCACTGTCTCCAAGCTTGGGCCCGAACAAAAACTCATCTCAGAAGAGGATCT
GAATAGCGCCGTCGACCATCATCATCATCATCATTGAGTTTAAACGGTCTCCAGCTTAAGTTTAAACCGC
TGATCAGCCTCGACTGTGCCTTCTAGTTGCCAGCCATCTGTTGTTTGCCCCTCCCCCGTGCCTTCCTTGA
CCCTGGAAGGTGCCACTCCCACTGTCCTTTCCTAATAAAATGAGGAAATTGCATCGCATTGTCTGAGTAG
GTGTCATTCTATTCTGGGGGGTGGGGTGGGGCAGGACAGCAAGGGGGAGGATTGGGAAGACAATAGCAGG
CATGCTGGGGATGCGGTGGGCTCTATGGCTTCTGAGGCGGAAAGAACCAGCTGGGGCTCTAGGGGGTATC
CCC
[124 nt withheld, positions 2944-3067]
C
[91 nt withheld, positions 3069-3159]
A
[49 nt withheld, positions 3161-3209]
CCTTTGACGTTGGAGTCCACGTTCTTT
[37 nt withheld, positions 3237-3273]
ACCCTATCTCGGTCTATTCTTTTGATTTATAAGGGATTTTGCCGATTTCGGCCTATTGGTTAAAAAATGA
GCTGATTTAACAAAAATTTAACGCGAATTAATTCTGTGGAATGTGTGTCAGTTAGGGTGTGGAAAGTCCC
CAGGCTCCCCAGCAGGCAGAAGTATGCAAAGCATGCATCTCAATTAGTCAGCAACCAGGTGTGGAAAGTC
CCCAGGCTCCCCAGCAGGCAGAAGTATGCAAAGCATGCATCTCAATTAGTCAGCAACCATAGTCCCGCCC
CTAACTCCGCCCATCCCGCCCCTAACTCCGCCCAGTTCCGCCCATTCTCCGCCCCATGGCTGACTAATTT
TTTTTATTTATGCAGAGGCCGAGGCCGCCTCTGCCTCTGAGCTATTCCAGAAGTAGTGAGGAGGCTTTTT
TGGAGGCCTAGGCTTTTGCAAAAAGCTCCCGGGAGCTTGTATATCCATTTTCGGATCTGATCAAGAGACA
GGATGAGGATCGTTTCGCATGATTGAACAAGATGGATTGCACGCAGGTTCTCCGGCCGCTTGGGTGGAGA
GGCTATTCGGCTATGACTGGGCACAACAGACAATCGGCTGCTCTGATGCCGCCGTGTTCCGGCTGTCAGC
GCAGGGGCGCCCGGTTCTTTTTGTCAAGACCGACCTGTCCGGTGCCCTGAATGAACTGCAGGACGAGGCA
GCGCGGCTATCGTGGCTGGCCACGACGGGCGTTCCTTGCGCAGCTGTGCTCGACGTTGTCACTGAAGCGG
GAAGGGACTGGCTGCTATTGGGCGAAGTGCCGGGGCAGGATCTCCTGTCATCTCACCTTGCTCCTGCCGA
GAAAGTATCCATCATGGCTGATGCAATGCGGCGGCTGCATACGCTTGATCCGGCTACCTGCCCATTCGAC
CACCAAGCGAAACATCGCATCGAGCGAGCACGTACTCGGATGGAAGCCGGTCTTGTCGATCAGGATGATC
TGGACGAAGAGCATCAGGGGCTCGCGCCAGCCGAACTGTTCGCCAGGCTCAAGGCGCGCATGCCCGACGG
CGAGGATCTCGTCGTGACCCATGGCGATGCCTGCTTGCCGAATATCATGGTGGAAAATGGCCGCTTTTCT
GGATTCATCGACTGTGGCCGGCTGGGTGTGGCGGACCGCTATCAGGACATAGCGTTGGCTACCCGTGATA
TTGCTGAAGAGCTTGGCGGCGAATGGGCTGACCGCTTCCTCGTGCTTTACGGTATCGCCGCTCCCGATTC
GCAGCGCATCGCCTTCTATCGCCTTCTTGACGAGTTCTTCTGAGCGGGACTCTGGGGTTCGAAATGACCG
ACCAAGCGACGCCCAACCTGCCATCACGAGATTTCGATTCCACCGCCGCCTTCTATGAAAGGTTGGGCTT
CGGAATCGTTTTCCGGGACGCCGGCTGGATGATCCTCCAGCGCGGGGATCTCATGCTGGAGTTCTTCGCC
CACCCCAACTTGTTTATTGCAGCTTATAATGGTTACAAATAAAGCAATAGCATCACAAATTTCACAAATA
AAGCATTTTTTTCACTGCATTCTAGTTGTGGTTTGTCCAAACTCATCAATGTATCTTATCATGTCTGTAT
ACCGTCGACCTCTAGCTAGAGCTTGGCGTAATCATGGTCATAGCTGTTTCCTGTGTGAAATTGTTATCCG
CTCACAATTCCACACAACATACGAGCCGGAAGCATAAAGTGTAAAGCCTGGGGTGCCTAATGAGTGAGCT
AACTCACATTAATTGCGTTGCGCTCACTGCCCGCTTTCCAGTCGGGAAACCTGTCGTGCCAGCTGCATTA
ATGAATCGGCCAACGCGCGGGGAGAGGCGGTTTGCGTATTGGGCGCTCTTCCGCTTCCTCGCTCACTGAC
TCGCTGCGCTCGGTCGTTCGGCTGCGGCGAGCGGTATCAGCTCACTCAAAGGCGGTAATACGGTTATCCA
CAGAATCAGGGGATAACGCAGGAAAGAACATGTGAGCAAAAGGCCAGCAAAAGGCCAGGAACCGTAAAAA
GGCCGCGTTGCTGGCGTTTTTCCATAGGCTCCGCCCCCCTGACGAGCATCACAAAAATCGACGCTCAAGT
CAGAGGTGGCGAAACCCGACAGGACTATAAAGATACCAGGCGTTTCCCCCTGGAAGCTCCCTCGTGCGCT
CTCCTGTTCCGACCCTGCCGCTTACCGGATACCTGTCCGCCTTTCTCCCTTCGGGAAGCGTGGCGCTTTC
TCATAGCTCACGCTGTAGGTATCTCAGTTCGGTGTAGGTCGTTCGCTCCAAGCTGGGCTGTGTGCACGAA
CCCCCCGTTCAGCCCGACCGCTGCGCCTTATCCGGTAACTATCGTCTTGAGTCCAACCCGGTAAGACACG
ACTTATCGCCACTGGCAGCAGCCACTGGTAACAGGATTAGCAGAGCGAGGTATGTAGGCGGTGCTACAGA
GTTCTTGAAGTGGTGGCCTAACTACGGCTACACTAGAAGAACAGTATTTGGTATCTGCGCTCTGCTGAAG
CCAGTTACCTTCGGAAAAAGAGTTGGTAGCTCTTGATCCGGCAAACAAACCACCGCTGGTAGCGGTGGTT
TTTTTGTTTGCAAGCAGCAGATTACGCGCAGAAAAAAAGGATCTCAAGAAGATCCTTTGATCTTTTCTAC
GGGGTCTGACGCTCAGTGGAACGAAAACTCACGTTAAGGGATTTTGGTCATGAGATTATCAAAAAGGATC
TTCACCTAGATCCTTTTAAATTAAAAATGAAGTTTTAAATCAATCTAAAGTATATATGAGTAAACTTGGT
CTGACAGTTACCAATGCTTAATCAGTGAGGCACCTATCTCAGCGATCTGTCTATTTCGTTCATCCATAGT
TGCCTGACTCCCCGTCGTGTAGATAACTACGATACGGGAGGGCTTACCATCTGGCCCCAGTGCTGCAATG
ATACCGCGAGACCCACGCTCACCGGCTCCAGATTTATCAGCAATAAACCAGCCAGCCGGAAGGGCCGAGC
GCAGAAGTGGTCCTGCAACTTTATCCGCCTCCATCCAGTCTATTAATTGTTGCCGGGAAGCTAGAGTAAG
TAGTTCGCCAGTTAATAGTTTGCGCAACGTTGTTGCCATTGCTACAGGCATCGTGGTGTCACGCTCGTCG
TTTGGTATGGCTTCATTCAGCTCCGGTTCCCAACGATCAAGGCGAGTTACATGATCCCCCATGTTGTGCA
AAAAAGCGGTTAGCTCCTTCGGTCCTCCGATCGTTGTCAGAAGTAAGTTGGCCGCAGTGTTATCACTCAT
GGTTATGGCAGCACTGCATAATTCTCTTACTGTCATGCCATCCGTAAGATGCTTTTCTGTGACTGGTGAG
TACTCAACCAAGTCATTCTGAGAATAGTGTATGCGGCGACCGAGTTGCTCTTGCCCGGCGTCAATACGGG
ATAATACCGCGCCACATAGCAGAACTTTAAAAGTGCTCATCATTGGAAAACGTTCTTCGGGGCGAAAACT
CTCAAGGATCTTACCGCTGTTGAGATCCAGTTCGATGTAACCCACTCGTGCACCCAACTGATCTTCAGCA
TCTTTTACTTTCACCAGCGTTTCTGGGTGAGCAAAAACAGGAAGGCAAAATGCCGCAAAAAAGGGAATAA
GGGCGACACGGAAATGTTGAATACTCATACTCTTCCTTTTTCAATATTATTGAAGCATTTATCAGGGTTA
TTGTCTCATGAGCGGATACATATTTGAATGTATTTAGAAAAATAAACAAATAGGGGTTCCGCGCACATTT
CCCCGAAAAGTGCCACCTGACGTC
