>Addgene plasmid #71725 | pcDNA-HSF1Δ∼PRD | addgene partial sequence | sequence record 141360 | CMV-F 5'-CGCAAATGGGCGGTAGGCGTG-3'
CTATATAAGCAGAGCTCTCTGGCTAACTAGAGAACCCACTGCTTACTGGCTTATCGAAATTAATACGACT
CACTATAGGGAGACCCAAGCTGGCTAGCGTTTAAACGGGCCCTCTAGACTCGAGCGGCCGCCACTGTGCT
GGATATCTGCAGAATTCGAGATGGATCTGCCCGTGGGCCCCGGCGCGGCGGGGCCCAGCAACGTCCCGGC
CTTCCTGACCAAGCTGTGGACCCTCGTGAGCGACCCGGACACCGACGCGCTCATCTGCTGGAGCCCGAGC
GGGAACAGCTTCCACGTGTTCGACCAGGGCCAGTTTGCCAAGGAGGTGCTGCCCAAGTACTTCAAGCACA
ACAACATGGCCAGCTTCGTGCGGCAGCTCAACATGTATGGCTTCCGGAAAGTGGTCCACATCGAGCAGGG
CGGCCTGGTCAAGCCAGAGAGAGACGACACGGAGTTCCAGCACCCATGCTTCCTGCGTGGCCAGGAGCAG
CTCCTTGAGAACATCAAGAGGAAAGTGACCAGTGTGTCCACCCTGAAGAGTGAAGACATAAAGATCCGCC
AGGACAGCGTCACCAAGCTGCTGACGGACGTGCAGCTGATGAAGGGGAAGCAGGAGTGCATGGACTCCAA
GCTCCTGGCCATGAAGCATGAGAATGAGGCTCTGTGGCGGGAGGTGGCCAGCCTTCGGCAGAAGCATGCC
CAGCAACAGAAAGTCGTCAACAAGCTCATTCAGTTCCTGATCTCACTGGTGCAGTCAAACCGGATCCTGG
GGGTGAAGAGAAAGATCCCCCTGATGCTGAACGACAGTGGCTCAGCACATTCCATGCCCAAGTATAGCCG
GCAGTTCGCCCTGGAGCACGTCCACGGCTCGGGCCCCTACTCGGCCCCCTCCCCAGCCTACAGCAGCTCC
AGCC
