>Addgene plasmid #71725 | pcDNA-HSF1Δ∼PRD | addgene partial sequence | sequence record 141361 | BGH-rev 5'-TAGAAGGCACAGTCGAGG-3'
TTAAGCTGGAGACCGTTTAAACTCAATGATGATGATGATGATGGTCGACGGCGCTATTCAGATCCTCTTC
TGAGATGAGTTTTTGTTCGGGCCCAAGCTTGGAGACAGTGGGGTCCTTGGCTTTGGGAGGCTCCGAGCCT
GTCAGCAGGGAGATGGTGGGGTCCTCGGCGAAGCCGTCCCCTTCGGAGAAGTAGGAGCCCTCTCCCAGCT
CAAACAGCACCGGCAGGTCGTTGCTCCCGGTGTCCACGGAGCCGGGGTCCAGCAGGAACAGCGGCTGCGC
TGTGTAGTGCACCAGCTGCTTCCCTGAATCCGGGCTGCTGTTCTCTGCCTCGGGAGGCCTGGGGGGCTCC
TGGGGAGACAGGAGCTCTTGGATACTGGCCAGGCTGCTGTCAAGGTCAGGCAGGCTCATGTCGGGCACGG
TCACCGAGGGGCTGAACAGGTCCAGCAGGGCACTGGTGTCCACGCTGAAGCCGTGGCTGCTCAGCATGGT
CTGCAGGTTATCCAGGTTGGAGTCCATAGCATCCAAGTGGTCACTGAGCTCATTCTTGTCCAGGCAGGCT
ACGCTGAGGCACTTTTCAGGGGCGGCGGCGGGCGGGGGTGCGGGAGGCCGGCCCTCGGTGTCCGTGTGGC
CCCTGGCGTCCGTGAGGGCTGTGACGGCGGCGGGGGCAGGTTCAGCCTCCCGCAGGATGGAGTCAATGAG
GGCGGTCGGGGCCAAGAGGGCGTCCACGGCAGCTGGGCGCCCGGGAGCCGCCTCCTCTACCCGGGGGGCC
TGAGGCGGGGCGGGGGGCTCCTCCTTGACACGCACCAGGGGGGCGCTGGATAGGGGCCTCTCGTCTATGC
TCCCGCCGGGGGAGGCCATGGGGCTGGCAGGAGCCAGCTCGGTGATGTCGGAGATGATGGGTCCAGAGCT
GGCCACAGCATCAGGGGCGTAGAGGCTGGAGCTGCTGT
